>Addgene plasmid #19072 | Ta1098 | addgene partial sequence | sequence record 24488 | T7 5'-TAATACGACTCACTATAGGG-3'
TGAGGACATTCCCTCTNAATATTTTGTTTACTTTAAGAAGGAGATATACATATGCGCATTTTGGAAGAGG
ATCTTAAGAACAGCACGTACAGAATACGCATTGAAAGCCTGGACGATCTCTGGTATCTGAGAAATATACT
CTCTGAAGGCGATGAGGTTTCAGCAATCACATTCAGGCGGGTCGAAGAATCAGCCGATGTGCAGAGATCG
AGGGAACGTGAAAGGATCCCGATAACGATAAGACTCAAGGTGGAGAAGATAGAATTCCAGGACTTTGACA
ACAGGCTCCGCATACTCGGAACGGTTATTGAGGGGCCGGAGGATACGAAGGGTAAGCACCAGTCCATAAC
GGTCACGGTGGATAGCGAGATATCCATCACCAAGGAATGGGACGACCAGCACATCGATCTTTTGAAAGAG
GCGACGGATGAAAAATACGTTACGGTATATACCGCTGTAGCCATGGATGAGGATGAAGCGCAGATTTTTC
TGATACATCCGTACGGAATCCAGCAGGTCGGCACTGTCTATTCAGGGAGATCCGGTAAATACGCAGAGGG
CAACTATTCCGAAGCCTCATATTTCTNNNATGNNCNANCGCAAACAAACNNCCNCCTTCTTNTTTCCCNC
NGCCTGTTGNAGGACAGTCNNNACGTTCGCAAGGTACTGCCTCAAGGGATAATGCTCGCATTTCCGCAAC
AGATGATCTGATCTGGCCTGTTATGAATCTACCTCGGCGATGGGCGAACTGCTGATATGAAGNTCGCNGG
ACAGGAAATGANATTCTGTCCATGAAANNTGGGNCTTGGAGACANTGAATCCTCAANGGCCTTCANC
