[The description below was written by a language model from this plasmid's Addgene catalogue record.]
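Description:
Ta1098 is a bacterial expression plasmid built on the pET21a(+) backbone (about 5.4 kb without insert) that carries the gene for the Thermoplasma acidophilum cell division protein pelota-related protein, an archaeal counterpart of yeast Dom34. The roughly 1 kb coding sequence was inserted by restriction cloning between the NdeI and XhoI sites, both of which remain intact. The plasmid confers ampicillin resistance and is recorded as high copy when maintained in a standard E. coli cloning strain.

No feature table accompanies the record, so the regulatory elements are not listed explicitly. pET21a(+) vectors generally drive the insert from a T7 promoter under lac operator control, which requires a host supplying T7 RNA polymerase for induced expression, and the listing of a T7 sequencing primer at the 5′ end is consistent with this arrangement. The record notes only a "C tag" at the C terminus of the insert without naming it. Cloning into the XhoI site of this backbone typically places the open reading frame in frame with the vector-encoded hexahistidine tag, but the tag's identity is not confirmed by the entry. The Entrez Gene link points to the yeast DOM34 locus, although the stated species of the insert is T. acidophilum, so this link appears to reflect homology rather than the source of the sequence.

The associated publication concerns structural and functional analysis of Dom34, a key component of no-go mRNA decay. The plasmid is therefore best understood as a tool for recombinant overproduction and purification of the archaeal pelota homologue for structural and biochemical studies.
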