Addgene plasmid #19072: Ta1098
Depositing lab: SeWon Suh. Depositing organization: Seoul National University. Publication: Structural and functional insights into dom34, a key component of no-go mRNA decay. Lee HH, Kim YS, Kim KH, Heo I, Kim SK, Kim O, Kim HK, Yoon JY, Kim HS, Kim do J, Lee SJ, Yoon HJ, Kim SJ, Lee BG, Song HK, Kim VN, Park CM, Suh SW. Mol Cell. 2007 Sep 21. 27(6):938-50. 10.1016/j.molcel.2007.07.019 PubMed 17889667.
Backbone
  Vector backbone: pET21a(+)
  Backbone size w/o insert (bp): 5443
  Vector type: Bacterial Expression
Growth in bacteria
  Bacterial resistance: Ampicillin, 100 μg/mL
  Growth temperature: 37°C
  Growth strain: DH5alpha
  Copy number: High Copy
Gene/Insert
  Gene/Insert name: Cell division protein pelota related protein (alt name: Thermoplasma acidophilum)
  Species: Thermoplasma acidophilum
  Insert size (bp): 1020
  Entrez Gene: DOM34 (a.k.a. YNL001W)
  Tag / fusion protein: C tag (C terminal on insert)
  Cloning method: Restriction Enzyme; 5′ cloning site NdeI (not destroyed); 3′ cloning site XhoI (not destroyed)
  Sequencing primers: 5′ T7
Terms and licenses: Academic/Nonprofit Terms; Industry Terms: Not Available to Industry
How to cite: Ta1098 was a gift from SeWon Suh (Addgene plasmid # 19072 ; http://n2t.net/addgene:19072 ; RRID:Addgene_19072)
